>Addgene plasmid #196812 | pGG-PIP75 | depositor full sequence | sequence record 388374 | pGG-PIP75 sequence 4406 bps
GACGAAAGGGCCTCGTGATACGCCTATTTTTATAGGTTAATGTCATGATAATAATGGTTTCTTAGACGTC
AGGTGGCACTTTTCGGGGAAATGTGCGCGGAACCCCTATTTGTTTATTTTTCTAAATACATTCAAATATG
TATCCGCTCATGAGACAATAACCCTGATAAATGCTTCAATAATATTGAAAAAGGAAGAGTATGAGTATTC
AACATTTCCGTGTCGCCCTTATTCCCTTTTTTGCGGCATTTTGCCTTCCTGTTTTTGCTCACCCAGAAAC
GCTGGTGAAAGTAAAAGATGCTGAAGATCAGTTGGGTGCACGAGTGGGTTACATCGAACTGGATCTCAAC
AGCGGTAAGATCCTTGAGAGTTTTCGCCCCGAAGAACGTTTTCCAATGATGAGCACTTTTAAAGTTCTGC
TATGTGGCGCGGTATTATCCCGTATTGACGCCGGGCAAGAGCAACTCGGTCGCCGCATACACTATTCTCA
GAATGACTTGGTTGAGTACTCACCAGTCACAGAAAAGCATCTTACGGATGGCATGACAGTAAGAGAATTA
TGCAGTGCTGCCATAACCATGAGTGATAACACTGCGGCCAACTTACTTCTGACAACGATCGGAGGACCGA
AGGAGCTAACCGCTTTTTTGCACAACATGGGGGATCATGTAACTCGCCTTGATCGTTGGGAACCGGAGCT
GAATGAAGCCATACCAAACGACGAGCGTGACACCACGATGCCTGTAGCAATGGCAACAACGTTGCGCAAA
CTATTAACTGGCGAACTACTTACTCTAGCTTCCCGGCAACAATTAATAGACTGGATGGAGGCGGATAAAG
TTGCAGGACCACTTCTGCGCTCGGCCCTTCCGGCTGGCTGGTTTATTGCTGATAAATCTGGAGCCGGTGA
GCGTGGCTCTCGAGGTATCATTGCAGCACTGGGGCCAGATGGTAAGCCCTCCCGTATCGTAGTTATCTAC
ACGACGGGGAGTCAGGCAACTATGGATGAACGAAATAGACAGATCGCTGAGATAGGTGCCTCACTGATTA
AGCATTGGTAACTGTCAGACCAAGTTTACTCATATATACTTTAGATTGATTTAAAACTTCATTTTTAATT
TAAAAGGATCTAGGTGAAGATCCTTTTTGATAATCTCATGACCAAAATCCCTTAACGTGAGTTTTCGTTC
CACTGAGCGTCAGACCCCGTAGAAAAGATCAAAGGATCTTCTTGAGATCCTTTTTTTCTGCGCGTAATCT
GCTGCTTGCAAACAAAAAAACCACCGCTACCAGCGGTGGTTTGTTTGCCGGATCAAGAGCTACCAACTCT
TTTTCCGAAGGTAACTGGCTTCAGCAGAGCGCAGATACCAAATACTGTTCTTCTAGTGTAGCCGTAGTTA
GGCCACCACTTCAAGAACTCTGTAGCACCGCCTACATACCTCGCTCTGCTAATCCTGTTACCAGTGGCTG
CTGCCAGTGGCGATAAGTCGTGTCTTACCGGGTTGGACTCAAGACGATAGTTACCGGATAAGGCGCAGCG
GTCGGGCTGAACGGGGGGTTCGTGCACACAGCCCAGCTTGGAGCGAACGACCTACACCGAACTGAGATAC
CTACAGCGTGAGCTATGAGAAAGCGCCACGCTTCCCGAAGGGAGAAAGGCGGACAGGTATCCGGTAAGCG
GCAGGGTCGGAACAGGAGAGCGCACGAGGGAGCTTCCAGGGGGAAACGCCTGGTATCTTTATAGTCCTGT
CGGGTTTCGCCACCTCTGACTTGAGCGTCGATTTTTGTGATGCTCGTCAGGGGGGCGGAGCCTATGGAAA
AACGCCAGCAACGCGGCCTTTTTACGGTTCCTGGCCTTTTGCTGGCCTTTTGCTCACATGTTCTTTCCTG
CGTTATCCCCTGATTCTGTGGATAACCGTATTACCGCCTTTGAGTGAGCTGATACCGCTCGCCGCAGCCG
AACGACCGAGCGCAGCGAGTCAGTGAGCGAGGAAGCGGAAGAGCGCCCAATACGCAAACCGCCTCTCCCC
GCGCGTTGGCCGATTCATTAATGCAGCTGGCACGACAGGTTTCCCGACTGGAAAGCGGGCAGTGAGCGCA
ACGCAATTAATGTGAGTTAGCTCACTCATTAGGCACCCCAGGCTTTACACTTTATGCTTCCGGCTCGTAT
GTTGTGTGGAATTGTGAGCGGATAACAATTTCACACGAGCTATTTAGGTGACACTATAGAAGTGAAGCTT
GGTCTCAACCTCTTTAATCCTCTTCTCGTACATCACATTCCTTGCACTATCTTTTGTAGTTAGTGTGATA
TTTCTGTATGGCTGTAATGTTTTCATGATCATGATCATGTTCTTTAAATGAACGATGTAAACGGCAGCTT
TGTCCAAAACTCACAAAGATTACATCTAAAAGACTGCCATTACCAGTCTTTGATGTGTACTGGGTCAACT
TTGAAGGCCCAAACACATATTCTATAGTGAGGCCCAAATCAAGATAGATACCGTCTTCTTCTTTTTTTAA
TTTCTTAAGAAAATATGTACCGTACATGTTTTTTGTTTTTTTGAATTGAGATTTACTCCTTCAACTAATG
AGTCCACACCACTGACACTTCTTATTTTCTACGCTATAAGTTTTTTTTATTGAGATTTCTAGTTTTCAAA
AATTACATAAGAAGAATAGACAGTGAAACTGAAATAAAGACTCTTACATGTTGCATCTATAGATTTCCTT
TTAAATATAAAATATAGATTTTAATATGAAAACTTGATAGTTACAAATCTACTTAATTTTAATTATATGA
TTCTAACTAGAAGATATTGAGATTTGCAAGATAATATTCTCTATTTGTGTGTATGAAATAAAACAGATTT
TTAATTATATTTATTCAAAAAGTCTAATAGCTCTAATAACATTTGTTGAACAATGTCTGTTTGGTGAAAA
AGAAATTAAAATCAGGTGTTGACAACTTCATGAAAAAGAAATGTAATCTAAAATCTAGTCGCTTACACAT
TGGCAGAATAATTTTCTTTGTGTTTACATCATCTTCATATATCTTAGAGATATCTCTTTATAAAAAGTTA
TAGTATATATATTTTGTTTGGTCAACATACGTAATTTTATATCAATAATTAATGATATAGAATGACATTT
TAAATGCATTAAATTTGAAATGAAATGAAAAAGCTAGAGAAGTGGAGCGCCACAAATTGAAAAGGTGATA
GAAAGTGTTGGCCTCTCGAGACTAATTAATAACGTGGATTACTCCAAAACCCTTAAAAGTATTACATTTA
GGAAGGAGAAAAGCCATTTCAAGTTTTCAATGACTGTATAAATCTGATCTTTTGACTGCATGAGCCTTCA
AGTATTCAAATGGCAACAGAATTAAAACGAGAGAGAAATAGTCACGACGGCCATTAATCTTGTGAATGGT
CGGTTTTGATTAGTGGAGAAGGAGAGGTCAATGACTCTCTATAATACGATTCTCTCACCACGTGGACACA
GCGGAATTAGTCCCTTAATTACATATTTTAATTACAGAGAGACAACCTAATCACTTGGCCACGTTGAAAT
TGCTAGGTACTAGTTAAGACTTGTTCCGCAATATCTGTCTTAAAGGTAAGTGTATAAATTCATTTGACTA
TATTTTATTTTCACGGTTTTTCTTCATTCTAAAAAGTAGTTTCATCTTCTTCCCTCATCCATCATCATTC
ATCATCATATCTTCTACTTCTTCTTCTTCTCAGGTTCTCTTTTTTGTCCTCTTTTGTGTAAATACGTTTT
GTCATGATTCTCTGTGAACAGTACCGATCGTTTTTTTTTGGGATTAGCGAAAAATAAAAATAACCGACGT
TTTTTGTATTATTTGTCTGACAGACAGAATCTGTATTATTTTGTCATCTTTTTTCAATAGTCTCATGATT
GTCTCTTGTGTGTTTCCAGCTTTCCCATAGGGTCCATTGATTTTTGCAGCCAACATGAGACCGAATTCTC
GCCCTATAGTGAGTCGTATTACCTGGCCGTCGTTTTACAACGTCGTGACTGGGAAAACCCTGGCGTTACC
CAACTTAATCGCCTTGCAGCACATCCCCCTTTCGCCAGCTGGCGTAATAGCGAAGAGGCCCGCACCGATC
GCCCTTCCCAACAGTTGCGCAGCCTGAATGGCGAATGGCGCCTGATGCGGTATTTTCTCCTTACGCATCT
GTGCGGTATTTCACACCGCATATGGTGCACTCTCAGTACAATCTGCTCTGATGCCGCATAGTTAAGCCAG
CCCCGACACCCGCCAACACCCGCTGACGCGCCCTGACGGGCTTGTCTGCTCCCGGCATCCGCTTACAGAC
AAGCTGTGACCGTCTCCGGGAGCTGCATGTGTCAGAGGTTTTCACCGTCATCACCGAAACGCGCGA
Features (pLannotate 1.2.2; 12 found; start..end, strand, type, name):
     96..200     +  promoter       AmpR promoter: bla
    201..1061    +  CDS            AmpR: β-lactamase; bla; confers resistance to ampicillin, carbenicillin, and related antibiotics
   1232..1820    +  rep_origin     ori: high-copy-number ColE1/pMB1/pBR322/pUC origin of replication
   2003..2095    +  CDS            lacI (fragment): lac repressor; lacI; The lac repressor binds to the lac operator to inhibit transcription in E. coli. This inhibition can be relieved by adding lactose or isopropyl-β-D-thiogalactopyranoside (IPTG).
   2108..2129    +  protein_bind   CAP binding site: CAP binding activates transcription in the presence of cAMP. E. coli catabolite activator protein
   2144..2174    +  promoter       lac promoter: promoter for the E. coli lac operon
   2182..2198    +  protein_bind   lac operator: The lac repressor binds to the lac operator to inhibit transcription in E. coli. This inhibition can be relieved by adding lactose or isopropyl-β-D-thiogalactopyranoside (IPTG). lac repressor encoded by lacI
   2212..2230    +  promoter       SP6 promoter: promoter for bacteriophage SP6 RNA polymerase
   3993..4011    -  promoter       T7 promoter: promoter for bacteriophage T7 RNA polymerase
   4013..4165    +  CDS            lacZα (fragment): LacZα fragment of β-galactosidase; lacZ fragment
   4171..4270    -  misc_feature   bom (fragment): basis of mobility region from pBR322
   4372..1       -  CDS            rop (fragment) (across the origin): Rop protein, which maintains plasmids at low copy number; rop
