>Addgene plasmid #196812 | pGG-PIP75 | addgene full sequence | sequence record 396363 | Addgene NGS Result
CTCTTCCGCTTCCTCGCTCACTGACTCGCTGCGCTCGGTCGTTCGGCTGCGGCGAGCGGTATCAGCTCAC
TCAAAGGCGGTAATACGGTTATCCACAGAATCAGGGGATAACGCAGGAAAGAACATGTGAGCAAAAGGCC
AGCAAAAGGCCAGGAACCGTAAAAAGGCCGCGTTGCTGGCGTTTTTCCATAGGCTCCGCCCCCCTGACGA
GCATCACAAAAATCGACGCTCAAGTCAGAGGTGGCGAAACCCGACAGGACTATAAAGATACCAGGCGTTT
CCCCCTGGAAGCTCCCTCGTGCGCTCTCCTGTTCCGACCCTGCCGCTTACCGGATACCTGTCCGCCTTTC
TCCCTTCGGGAAGCGTGGCGCTTTCTCATAGCTCACGCTGTAGGTATCTCAGTTCGGTGTAGGTCGTTCG
CTCCAAGCTGGGCTGTGTGCACGAACCCCCCGTTCAGCCCGACCGCTGCGCCTTATCCGGTAACTATCGT
CTTGAGTCCAACCCGGTAAGACACGACTTATCGCCACTGGCAGCAGCCACTGGTAACAGGATTAGCAGAG
CGAGGTATGTAGGCGGTGCTACAGAGTTCTTGAAGTGGTGGCCTAACTACGGCTACACTAGAAGAACAGT
ATTTGGTATCTGCGCTCTGCTGAAGCCAGTTACCTTCGGAAAAAGAGTTGGTAGCTCTTGATCCGGCAAA
CAAACCACCGCTGGTAGCGGTGGTTTTTTTGTTTGCAAGCAGCAGATTACGCGCAGAAAAAAAGGATCTC
AAGAAGATCCTTTGATCTTTTCTACGGGGTCTGACGCTCAGTGGAACGAAAACTCACGTTAAGGGATTTT
GGTCATGAGATTATCAAAAAGGATCTTCACCTAGATCCTTTTAAATTAAAAATGAAGTTTTAAATCAATC
TAAAGTATATATGAGTAAACTTGGTCTGACAGTTACCAATGCTTAATCAGTGAGGCACCTATCTCAGCGA
TCTGTCTATTTCGTTCATCCATAGTTGCCTGACTCCCCGTCGTGTAGATAACTACGATACGGGAGGGCTT
ACCATCTGGCCCCAGTGCTGCAATGATACCTCGAGAGCCACGCTCACCGGCTCCAGATTTATCAGCAATA
AACCAGCCAGCCGGAAGGGCCGAGCGCAGAAGTGGTCCTGCAACTTTATCCGCCTCCATCCAGTCTATTA
ATTGTTGCCGGGAAGCTAGAGTAAGTAGTTCGCCAGTTAATAGTTTGCGCAACGTTGTTGCCATTGCTAC
AGGCATCGTGGTGTCACGCTCGTCGTTTGGTATGGCTTCATTCAGCTCCGGTTCCCAACGATCAAGGCGA
GTTACATGATCCCCCATGTTGTGCAAAAAAGCGGTTAGCTCCTTCGGTCCTCCGATCGTTGTCAGAAGTA
AGTTGGCCGCAGTGTTATCACTCATGGTTATGGCAGCACTGCATAATTCTCTTACTGTCATGCCATCCGT
AAGATGCTTTTCTGTGACTGGTGAGTACTCAACCAAGTCATTCTGAGAATAGTGTATGCGGCGACCGAGT
TGCTCTTGCCCGGCGTCAATACGGGATAATACCGCGCCACATAGCAGAACTTTAAAAGTGCTCATCATTG
GAAAACGTTCTTCGGGGCGAAAACTCTCAAGGATCTTACCGCTGTTGAGATCCAGTTCGATGTAACCCAC
TCGTGCACCCAACTGATCTTCAGCATCTTTTACTTTCACCAGCGTTTCTGGGTGAGCAAAAACAGGAAGG
CAAAATGCCGCAAAAAAGGGAATAAGGGCGACACGGAAATGTTGAATACTCATACTCTTCCTTTTTCAAT
ATTATTGAAGCATTTATCAGGGTTATTGTCTCATGAGCGGATACATATTTGAATGTATTTAGAAAAATAA
ACAAATAGGGGTTCCGCGCACATTTCCCCGAAAAGTGCCACCTGACGTCTAAGAAACCATTATTATCATG
ACATTAACCTATAAAAATAGGCGTATCACGAGGCCCTTTCGTCTCGCGCGTTTCGGTGATGACGGTGAAA
ACCTCTGACACATGCAGCTCCCGGAGACGGTCACAGCTTGTCTGTAAGCGGATGCCGGGAGCAGACAAGC
CCGTCAGGGCGCGTCAGCGGGTGTTGGCGGGTGTCGGGGCTGGCTTAACTATGCGGCATCAGAGCAGATT
GTACTGAGAGTGCACCATATGCGGTGTGAAATACCGCACAGATGCGTAAGGAGAAAATACCGCATCAGGC
GCCATTCGCCATTCAGGCTGCGCAACTGTTGGGAAGGGCGATCGGTGCGGGCCTCTTCGCTATTACGCCA
GCTGGCGAAAGGGGGATGTGCTGCAAGGCGATTAAGTTGGGTAACGCCAGGGTTTTCCCAGTCACGACGT
TGTAAAACGACGGCCAGGTAATACGACTCACTATAGGGCGAGAATTCGGTCTCATGTTCTTCTATTTTAT
CTGAAATCAACATTACATGAACAAAACAGTAAACAACGGATTTTGAAAGCAAAAGAATCTGTATCAGATC
CAAATGAAATTATATCGAATGTCAACAACTAAATCTCGAAGATCTGAAATCAAACAATCTGTATCAGATC
CCAAAACAAATCAATCGGAAAAAAACACAACGCCGCAGAGAAGAAAACTCCGATTTCAAATTCTTCACGG
AATTCAAAACGGCAACACATTTTCAAGTGATAGAAAATCAAAATCCAAGTTAAGAGAGAAAATATGAAAC
AGATCAAGAGCGGATACAGATTTGGAGGAAGACGATTCGATCAAAGTATCACAATAAGTAGTAGGAGTTC
ATAATCTCATTCCCTAGAGAGGAAACAATACATAAAAAGGAAATAGCAGAGTAAACAATAACTCACGGTG
CAGAGGAGAATCCCGGCGAGATTGGGATAATCGTCGACCGGAGTAGGAGAGGAAGTGAGACGGGTGGAGA
GTGAAGAAGTTGGATTTATTTATGAAAGAGTAAGAAGAGGGAAAGGTAAAATTTGATCCAACGGCTGTGA
TTGGTTTAATCTATCGGAAGCTGGATGCCGTTGGATGGTGAGATATCAACGTTGAGGATGGCGTTGGGTA
AGATGTGGGAGCTACTTTATGTTAATTGGATTGTGATTGTCGGTTCTTCCTTCACTCCTACATACCAATT
ATTGTTGTCACATGAATAGTAAAAAAATCTCTAACATTGGAGTCTTGGACCATTGGTCTAACATAGAAAA
GATAAGTATTTCGGTAGTAATGTCAAGATTCTTATTATTTTCCAAACGCAACTTACAATTTTAGAGAAGC
TCTCTTTGGTTACACACTTAATACACGTCAAATGCATAAACAAACTCATCAAAAGCCGTAGGAACAGGCA
GGAGCAATACCTTGTAATGAGTGTGTGACAGTATAAAATCGAGCTAAGAACCACGGGAAAAAAAAATGGC
CTCATTGCGTATGACAATGCGGAGAATAGTAAATCACCGTACCATGGTCGGAGAGTAGATGAATTCTTAA
TGGTTTATTTCGTACCTATATTAACTAGTTAGTTAAGTTTAGTTACTTTCGTAAAATATATATTAAATCT
TTCTTTTGCATGCATGTCATAGCAATCAGTTTATATGAAATATATGCAGAAATTGTTTTTTGGTCCATCA
GATCTATACGAGAGAGTTGAAGAAAAAAGTTGATGCATATTACCGTAGTTAGGACGATAATGTAAAACAC
ACGCATTGGATACTCTCGTTTAGATTTAACTACTGATGCTAAATTGCTACTTTGAAATCTTTAAAATATT
CTATAAGTTCTTACATCTGTCGATCTACTGTCAATCAATAAATATATCAGTTTGCTATTCGGAAAATCTA
AACTAATAATCGGATAACTTAAATATTGTTTTCTCAACTTTGTCGTTGCTTGTATAACAATAAAAAAGTG
ATGTTTCGATGGTTTCGCTTAGTACTAAATTTTCCATGGAACATTAATCATGCTTACGTTTCTACTTTCT
ATAACAATGCAAAAGAAAACCCGAAACCAAAAGCACTACTAATGATATCAATAACAAAACCAATGTCGCC
CTTATATCACCATCATTTAGATCATAAACAAGACGTGATAAATAAATTACGCTAAGAACAGCATATAGCT
GTAAATATGAGAAATTAGAAGGGTACAAAAACAAGAATGTGTTGGTCTTGTAGAGCTTGTGGATCGGAAA
TCGGATAGCGACAGAATGAGATGTAGAGATATATAAAAAGAACAATGCACATGAAATCCACATTGCGTCC
CATGTGACATGCCAACAGCTCACCTGACTTAAATTCTAACTTTCTCTACTCGTAGTTTCTTGCTCCAGTA
GTTTCTCATACCTACAAAGTTTTTTGCTAAATTCCAATCCCTACCTACAAAGTTTGTCAGAGTTAATGTC
GTTATAATATCTTCTTAATTTATTTTTTTCCCACAAGTTCTTGTAAATACAAAAATTGAATATCTTGTAG
TATAAGTATATATCAAGTGAAGTTTACTCTTTTTGTAAGTAGTAGTATTATTTACGTGATTAATATTATA
ATTTGTTTCTATGCAATAAGTCTTGACTCTTTCAAATAAATCCTCTCACTTGATCTGTACGAATTTTCTG
GTATTTCTATGTCTGTGAATATTCATACTTTTTGTTATGGTTAACCGAGGATGAGCGATGTCCAAAAGAG
ATTAGTTGAGTGCTCTTTGATGATGAAACTCTATGAAATAGAAACACATCTCTCTTTGAAGATTATTGTT
CAAAGCAAACGAAGTGATTGGTCAATGCAGCTCTTGAGAATTCAACAAGAGCAACAACGTAATCAATTAG
CTGAAGTAGTGAAGTCTATCATTTTCTTTTGCTATGATCAAAATTGTAATTCATTAATTTATTGGTTTGT
GATTGTGAAAAAGTTTTAATGACTTTTAAAATATATAAAAAATAGATAAATTAAAAGATTTTAAATGATT
ACTAGAGAGTTTTGTATAATTTTTATGATTTGTTTTTCTAAAATTTTGTAAAGTCTTTCTATAATCTTGT
AAAATCTCCTTGAATATAATTATAAACTTTAATTTGTGATTTTTTCAAAATTATAACATATCTCCAAAAT
ATAGTATACTATTCTTAGTTATTTTCATCAAAATGAAAATCACACGCATAAACACAATAACTATGGTATT
TGTAAGTAAAGTTACATGAATAGGGAACCATCCATGAAGAACTTGATGTTTTATTTTCAAATATTTTGTT
GGATATTTACTTTTCATATGTTAGATTAAAATGCTTTGTTTTAAAAATTGCTTGTGTGTTGATTTTTCAC
AAAGAGATTATAGAGGAGCATTCGTGGGACTTGACCCATTAGAATATATATATTGTTCATCACTGTTAAT
GAGATTTATGCATCTGTTCGTATCATTGGTTTTTGTTTATATCCAAAATCATGATTCACAATCTCTCTTT
TTTTATGATACTTTTCATGATTTTAATTTGTGAAGAAAATAAGATAAAATCATAATCGAATAACACAATA
TTTTATAATCATTAACAGTCATGGAAATTGTTGTTTAAGTTGAATAACACAAAATTTGTAATGATTTTAT
TAAAGTATCAATCTAATAACTCCAGATTTACAAAAACTTTAAATTTCTTTTTTACAAATCAAAATCTAAT
AACACCAAACTTTAAAAAAATCTTACAAAATTTTAATTAAATAACAAAAAAAAATTCATGACATTACAAA
TCATTTAAAATCTATATAAATCACAAACCAATAACACCCTCTAAATAGGTTGAGACCAAGCTTCACTTCT
ATAGTGTCACCTAAATAGCTCGTGTGAAATTGTTATCCGCTCACAATTCCACACAACATACGAGCCGGAA
GCATAAAGTGTAAAGCCTGGGGTGCCTAATGAGTGAGCTAACTCACATTAATTGCGTTGCGCTCACTGCC
CGCTTTCCAGTCGGGAAACCTGTCGTGCCAGCTGCATTAATGAATCGGCCAACGCGCGGGGAGAGGCGGT
TTGCGTATTGGGCG
Features (pLannotate 1.2.2; 12 found; start..end, strand, type, name):
    184..772     -  rep_origin     ori: high-copy-number ColE1/pMB1/pBR322/pUC origin of replication
    943..1803    -  CDS            AmpR: β-lactamase; bla; confers resistance to ampicillin, carbenicillin, and related antibiotics
   1804..1908    -  promoter       AmpR promoter: bla
   2003..2038    +  CDS            rop (fragment): Rop protein, which maintains plasmids at low copy number; rop
   2140..2239    +  misc_feature   bom (fragment): basis of mobility region from pBR322
   2245..2397    -  CDS            lacZα (fragment): LacZα fragment of β-galactosidase; lacZ fragment
   2399..2417    +  promoter       T7 promoter: promoter for bacteriophage T7 RNA polymerase
   5808..5826    -  promoter       SP6 promoter: promoter for bacteriophage SP6 RNA polymerase
   5840..5856    -  protein_bind   lac operator: The lac repressor binds to the lac operator to inhibit transcription in E. coli. This inhibition can be relieved by adding lactose or isopropyl-β-D-thiogalactopyranoside (IPTG). lac repressor encoded by lacI
   5864..5894    -  promoter       lac promoter: promoter for the E. coli lac operon
   5909..5930    -  protein_bind   CAP binding site: CAP binding activates transcription in the presence of cAMP. E. coli catabolite activator protein
   5943..1       -  CDS            lacI (fragment) (across the origin): lac repressor; lacI; The lac repressor binds to the lac operator to inhibit transcription in E. coli. This inhibition can be relieved by adding lactose or isopropyl-β-D-thiogalactopyranoside (IPTG).
