[The description below was written by a language model from this plasmid's Addgene catalogue record and pLannotate feature annotations shown in this document.]
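Description:
pGG-PIP75 is a GreenGate entry vector built on the pGGA000 backbone, the module position used in the GreenGate Golden Gate-style cloning system for plant promoters. It is a high-copy bacterial plasmid carrying a ColE1/pUC-type origin of replication and a β-lactamase gene under its own bla promoter for ampicillin selection. The remaining annotated backbone features are cloning-vector remnants: fragments of lacI, rop, the bom region and lacZα, together with a CAP binding site, lac promoter and lac operator. It has no plant selection marker or T-DNA elements of its own, since it is meant only as a donor module.

The payload is the promoter region of Arabidopsis thaliana BETA-6 TUBULIN (TUB6, AT5G12250), listed as a 3349 bp insert carrying a single A-to-G change at position 992; the record does not explain this change. The insert is not annotated in either feature table, but it corresponds to the unannotated stretch lying between the flanking T7 and SP6 phage promoters. In GreenGate assembly, such a promoter module is released by a type IIS restriction enzyme and ligated in a defined order with other modules (tags, coding sequence, terminator, resistance cassette) into a plant destination vector, here allowing TUB6-driven expression of a chosen gene or reporter.

The two sequence records disagree in length. The repository's sequenced version is 6,034 nt, matching the catalogued 6035 bp size and leaving about 3.4 kb between T7 and SP6, whereas the depositor's sequence is 4,406 nt with only about 1.8 kb there. The backbone features are the same in both, so the difference lies in the insert region.
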