Addgene plasmid #196812: pGG-PIP75
Purpose: Contains TUB6 promoter
Depositing lab: Marc Somssich. Depositing organization: University of Melbourne. Publication: Resolving spatially distinct phytohormone response zones in Arabidopsis thaliana roots colonized by Fusarium oxysporum. Calabria J, Wang L, Rast-Somssich MI, Chen HW, Watt M, Persson S, Andersen TG, Idnurm A, Somssich M. J Exp Bot. 2025 Jan 17:erae516. doi: 10.1093/jxb/erae516. PubMed 39823275.
Backbone
  Vector backbone: pGGA000
  Total vector size (bp): 6035
  Vector type: GreenGate (GG) Entry Vector
Growth in bacteria
  Bacterial resistance: Ampicillin, 100 μg/mL
  Growth temperature: 37°C
  Growth strain: DH5alpha
  Copy number: High Copy
Gene/Insert
  Gene/Insert name: BETA-6 TUBULIN (alt names: TUB6; AT5G12250)
  Species: A. thaliana (mustard weed)
  Insert size (bp): 3349
  Mutation: 992 A->G
  Entrez Gene: TUB6 (a.k.a. AT5G12250, MXC9.21, MXC9_21, beta-6 tubulin)
Terms and licenses: Academic/Nonprofit Terms; Industry Terms: Not Available to Industry
Depositor comments: Please visit https://doi.org/10.1101/2022.12.20.521292 for bioRxiv preprint.
How to cite: pGG-PIP75 was a gift from Marc Somssich (Addgene plasmid # 196812 ; http://n2t.net/addgene:196812 ; RRID:Addgene_196812)
